Addgene plasmid #78319: pJEP206-AAV-1.3CaMKII-MCS-pA.
Purpose: (Empty Backbone) AAV vector backbone containing a 1.3CaMKIIa promoter followed by a multiple cloning site(MCS) followed by a poly-Adenylation Signal (pA)
Depositing lab: Jonathan Ploski. Depositing organization: University of Texas at Dallas. Publication: The production of viral vectors designed to express large and difficult to express transgenes within neurons. Holehonnur R, Lella SK, Ho A, Luong JA, Ploski JE. Mol Brain. 2015 Feb 24;8:12. doi: 10.1186/s13041-015-0100-7. PubMed 25887710.
Backbone
  Vector backbone: AAV
  Backbone manufacturer: Agilent Technologies
  Backbone size (bp): 4331
  Modifications to backbone: Vector backbone has 75 bps 3’UTR that contains an SV40 based poly-adenylation signal.
  Vector type: AAV
  Promoter: 1.3CaMKIIa
Growth in bacteria
  Bacterial resistance: Ampicillin, 100 μg/mL
  Growth temperature: 37°C
  Growth strain: NEB Stable
  Copy number: High Copy
Gene/Insert
  Cloning method: Restriction Enzyme
  Sequencing primers: 5′ ccacgcgttcgtaacattatggccttaggtcacttcatctccatggggttc
Terms and licenses: Academic/Nonprofit Terms; Industry Terms: Not Available to Industry
How to cite: pJEP206-AAV-1.3CaMKII-MCS-pA. was a gift from Jonathan Ploski (Addgene plasmid # 78319 ; http://n2t.net/addgene:78319 ; RRID:Addgene_78319)
