[The description below was written by a language model from this plasmid's Addgene catalogue record and pLannotate feature annotations shown in this document.]
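Description:
pJEP206-AAV-1.3CaMKII-MCS-pA is an empty adeno-associated virus (AAV) transfer vector backbone of roughly 4.3 kb, built on an Agilent AAV plasmid and intended as a cloning platform for neuron-directed transgene expression. In bacteria it is maintained as a high-copy plasmid through a ColE1/pUC-type origin and selected with ampicillin via the β-lactamase gene under its own promoter. An f1 phage origin is also present, along with small remnants of the pBR322 bom region and rop gene that appear to be backbone leftovers. The recorded use of a recombination-deficient growth strain is consistent with the need to keep the repeat-rich ITRs intact.

The packaged cassette is flanked by AAV2 inverted terminal repeats, which provide the signals for replication and encapsidation of the vector genome when helper functions are supplied. The annotation detects a full-length ITR on the 3' side but only two short fragments on the 5' side, which may reflect sequencing or annotation difficulty through the hairpin rather than a true truncation. Between the ITRs lies a ~1.3 kb mouse CaMKIIα promoter, commonly used to drive expression in excitatory forebrain neurons, followed by a short multiple cloning site for restriction-enzyme insertion of a gene of interest, and then a compact 75 bp 3' UTR carrying an SV40-derived polyadenylation signal. No coding insert, tag or reporter is present. The minimal polyadenylation element leaves as much of the limited AAV packaging capacity as possible for cargo, in line with the associated work on expressing large or difficult transgenes in neurons.
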