Features (pLannotate 1.2.2; 12 found; start..end, strand, type, name):
     12..39      +  repeat_region  AAV2 ITR (fragment): inverted terminal repeat of adeno-associated virus serotype 2 inverted
     68..95      +  repeat_region  AAV2 ITR (fragment): inverted terminal repeat of adeno-associated virus serotype 2 inverted
    151..1438    +  promoter       CaMKII promoter: promoter for the mouse calcium/calmodulin-dependent kinase II α subunit
   1493..1568    +  polyA_signal   SV40 poly(A) signal (fragment): SV40 polyadenylation signal
   1583..1723    +  repeat_region  AAV2 ITR: inverted terminal repeat of adeno-associated virus serotype 2 inverted
   1728..1779    -  misc_feature   bom (fragment): basis of mobility region from pBR322
   1798..2253    +  rep_origin     f1 ori (sequence partly withheld): f1 bacteriophage origin of replication; arrow indicates direction of (+) strand synthesis
   2254..2303    -  misc_feature   bom (fragment): basis of mobility region from pBR322
   2405..2440    -  CDS            rop (fragment): Rop protein, which maintains plasmids at low copy number; rop
   2535..2639    +  promoter       AmpR promoter: bla
   2640..3500    +  CDS            AmpR: β-lactamase; bla; confers resistance to ampicillin, carbenicillin, and related antibiotics
   3671..4259    +  rep_origin     ori: high-copy-number ColE1/pMB1/pBR322/pUC origin of replication
>Addgene plasmid #78319 | pJEP206-AAV-1.3CaMKII-MCS-pA. | addgene full sequence | sequence record 356925 | Addgene NGS Result
CCTGCAGGCAGCTGCGCGCTCGCTCGCTCACTGAGGCCGCCCGGGCGTCGGGCGACCTTTGGTCGCCCGG
CCTCAGTGAGCGAGCGAGCGCGCAGAGAGGGAGTGGCCAACTCCATCACTAGGGGTTCCTGCGGCCGCAC
GCGTTCGTAACATTATGGCCTTAGGTCACTTCATCTCCATGGGGTTCTTCTTCTGATTTTCTAGAAAATG
AGATGGGGGTGCAGAGAGCTTCCTCAGTGACCTGCCCAGGGTCACATCAGAAATGTCAGAGCTAGAACTT
GAACTCAGATTACTAATCTTAAATTCCATGCCTTGGGGGCATGCAAGTACGATATACAGAAGGAGTGAAC
TCATTAGGGCAGATGACCAATGAGTTTAGGAAAGAAGAGTCCAGGGCAGGGTACATCTACACCACCCGCC
CAGCCCTGGGTGAGTCCAGCCACGTTCACCTCATTATAGTTGCCTCTCTCCAGTCCTACCTTGACGGGAA
GCACAAGCAGAAACTGGGACAGGAGCCCCAGGAGACCAAATCTTCATGGTCCCTCTGGGAGGATGGGTGG
GGAGAGCTGTGGCAGAGGCCTCAGGAGGGGCCCTGCTGCTCAGTGGTGACAGATAGGGGTGAGAAAGCAG
ACAGAGTCATTCCGTCAGCATTCTGGGTCTGTTTGGTACTTCTTCTCACGCTAAGGTGGCGGTGTGATAT
GCACAATGGCTAAAAAGCAGGGAGAGCTGGAAAGAAACAAGGACAGAGACAGAGGCCAAGTCAACCAGAC
CAATTCCCAGAGGAAGCAAAGAAACCATTACAGAGACTACAAGGGGGAAGGGAAGGAGAGATGAATTAGC
TTCCCCTGTAAACCTTAGAACCCAGCTGTTGCCAGGGCAACGGGGCAATACCTGTCTCTTCAGAGGAGAT
GAAGTTGCCAGGGTAACTACATCCTGTCTTTCTCAAGGACCATCCCAGAATGTGGCACCCACTAGCCGTT
ACCATAGCAACTGCCTCTTTGCCCCACTTAATCCCATCCCGTCTGTTAAAAGGGCCCTATAGTTGGAGGT
GGGGGAGGTAGGAAGAGCGATGATCACTTGTGGACTAAGTTTGTTCGCATCCCCTTCTCCAACCCCCTCA
GTACATCACCCTGGGGGAACAGGGTCCACTTGCTCCTGGGCCCACACAGTCCTGCAGTATTGTGTATATA
AGGCCAGGGCAAAGAGGAGCAGGTTTTAAAGTGAAAGGCAGGCAGGTGTTGGGGAGGCAGTTACCGGGGC
AACGGGAACAGGGCGTTTCGGAGGTGGTTGCCATGGGGACCTGGATGCTGACGAAGGCTCGCGAGGCTGT
GAGCAGCCACAGTGCCCTGCTCAGAAGCCCCAAGCTCGTCAGTCAAGCCGGTTCTCCGTTTGCACTCAGG
AGCACGGGCAGGCGAGTGGCCCCTAGTTCTGGGGGCAGGAATTCAAGCTTGCTCAGCCATATGGATATCG
CATGCGGATCCACTAGTCTCGAGTTTATTGCAGCTTATAATGGTTACAAATAAAGCAATAGCATCACAAA
TTTCACAAATAAAGCATTTTTTTCACTGGACCGAGCGGCCGCAGGAACCCCTAGTGATGGAGTTGGCCAC
TCCCTCTCTGCGCGCTCGCTCGCTCACTGAGGCCGGGCGACCAAAGGTCGCCCGACGCCCGGGCTTTGCC
CGGGCGGCCTCAGTGAGCGAGCGAGCGCGCAGCTGCCTGCAGGGGCGCCTGATGCGGTATTTTCTCCTTA
CGCATCTGTGCGGTATTTCACACCGCATA
[95 nt withheld, positions 1780-1874]
T
[46 nt withheld, positions 1876-1921]
C
[63 nt withheld, positions 1923-1985]
T
[77 nt withheld, positions 1987-2063]
CCTTTGACGTTGGAGTCCACGTTCTTT
[37 nt withheld, positions 2091-2127]
ACTCTATCTCGGGCTATTCTTTTGATTTATAAGGGATTTTGCCGATTTCGGTCTATTGGTTAAAAAATGA
GCTGATTTAACAAAAATTTAACGCGAATTTTAACAAAATATTAACGTTTACAATTTTATGGTGCACTCTC
AGTACAATCTGCTCTGATGCCGCATAGTTAAGCCAGCCCCGACACCCGCCAACACCCGCTGACGCGCCCT
GACGGGCTTGTCTGCTCCCGGCATCCGCTTACAGACAAGCTGTGACCGTCTCCGGGAGCTGCATGTGTCA
GAGGTTTTCACCGTCATCACCGAAACGCGCGAGACGAAAGGGCCTCGTGATACGCCTATTTTTATAGGTT
AATGTCATGATAATAATGGTTTCTTAGACGTCAGGTGGCACTTTTCGGGGAAATGTGCGCGGAACCCCTA
TTTGTTTATTTTTCTAAATACATTCAAATATGTATCCGCTCATGAGACAATAACCCTGATAAATGCTTCA
ATAATATTGAAAAAGGAAGAGTATGAGTATTCAACATTTCCGTGTCGCCCTTATTCCCTTTTTTGCGGCA
TTTTGCCTTCCTGTTTTTGCTCACCCAGAAACGCTGGTGAAAGTAAAAGATGCTGAAGATCAGTTGGGTG
CACGAGTGGGTTACATCGAACTGGATCTCAACAGCGGTAAGATCCTTGAGAGTTTTCGCCCCGAAGAACG
TTTTCCAATGATGAGCACTTTTAAAGTTCTGCTATGTGGCGCGGTATTATCCCGTATTGACGCCGGGCAA
GAGCAACTCGGTCGCCGCATACACTATTCTCAGAATGACTTGGTTGAGTACTCACCAGTCACAGAAAAGC
ATCTTACGGATGGCATGACAGTAAGAGAATTATGCAGTGCTGCCATAACCATGAGTGATAACACTGCGGC
CAACTTACTTCTGACAACGATCGGAGGACCGAAGGAGCTAACCGCTTTTTTGCACAACATGGGGGATCAT
GTAACTCGCCTTGATCGTTGGGAACCGGAGCTGAATGAAGCCATACCAAACGACGAGCGTGACACCACGA
TGCCTGTAGCAATGGCAACAACGTTGCGCAAACTATTAACTGGCGAACTACTTACTCTAGCTTCCCGGCA
ACAATTAATAGACTGGATGGAGGCGGATAAAGTTGCAGGACCACTTCTGCGCTCGGCCCTTCCGGCTGGC
TGGTTTATTGCTGATAAATCTGGAGCCGGTGAGCGTGGGTCTCGCGGTATCATTGCAGCACTGGGGCCAG
ATGGTAAGCCCTCCCGTATCGTAGTTATCTACACGACGGGGAGTCAGGCAACTATGGATGAACGAAATAG
ACAGATCGCTGAGATAGGTGCCTCACTGATTAAGCATTGGTAACTGTCAGACCAAGTTTACTCATATATA
CTTTAGATTGATTTAAAACTTCATTTTTAATTTAAAAGGATCTAGGTGAAGATCCTTTTTGATAATCTCA
TGACCAAAATCCCTTAACGTGAGTTTTCGTTCCACTGAGCGTCAGACCCCGTAGAAAAGATCAAAGGATC
TTCTTGAGATCCTTTTTTTCTGCGCGTAATCTGCTGCTTGCAAACAAAAAAACCACCGCTACCAGCGGTG
GTTTGTTTGCCGGATCAAGAGCTACCAACTCTTTTTCCGAAGGTAACTGGCTTCAGCAGAGCGCAGATAC
CAAATACTGTTCTTCTAGTGTAGCCGTAGTTAGGCCACCACTTCAAGAACTCTGTAGCACCGCCTACATA
CCTCGCTCTGCTAATCCTGTTACCAGTGGCTGCTGCCAGTGGCGATAAGTCGTGTCTTACCGGGTTGGAC
TCAAGACGATAGTTACCGGATAAGGCGCAGCGGTCGGGCTGAACGGGGGGTTCGTGCACACAGCCCAGCT
TGGAGCGAACGACCTACACCGAACTGAGATACCTACAGCGTGAGCTATGAGAAAGCGCCACGCTTCCCGA
AGGGAGAAAGGCGGACAGGTATCCGGTAAGCGGCAGGGTCGGAACAGGAGAGCGCACGAGGGAGCTTCCA
GGGGGAAACGCCTGGTATCTTTATAGTCCTGTCGGGTTTCGCCACCTCTGACTTGAGCGTCGATTTTTGT
GATGCTCGTCAGGGGGGCGGAGCCTATGGAAAAACGCCAGCAACGCGGCCTTTTTACGGTTCCTGGCCTT
TTGCTGGCCTTTTGCTCACATGT
